>Addgene plasmid #190116 | pMB1-C | addgene full sequence | sequence record 378883 | Addgene NGS Result
CGTCTCACCGGCTATAGAGACCCAATACGCAAACCGCCTCTCCCCGCGCGTTGGCCGATTCATTAATGCA
GCTGGCACGACAGGTTTCCCGACTGGAAAGCGGGCAGTGAGCGCAACGCAATTAATGTGAGTTAGCTCAC
TCATTAGGCACCCCAGGCTTTACACTTTATGCTTCCGGCTCGTATGTTGTGTGGAATTGTGAGCGGATAA
CAATTTCACACATACTAGAGAAAGAGGAGAAATACTAGATGGCTTCCTCCGAAGACGTTATCAAAGAGTT
CATGCGTTTCAAAGTTCGTATGGAAGGTTCCGTTAACGGTCACGAGTTCGAAATCGAAGGTGAAGGTGAA
GGTCGTCCGTACGAAGGTACCCAGACCGCTAAACTGAAAGTTACCAAAGGTGGTCCGCTGCCGTTCGCTT
GGGACATCCTGTCCCCGCAGTTCCAGTACGGTTCCAAAGCTTACGTTAAACACCCGGCTGACATCCCGGA
CTACCTGAAACTGTCCTTCCCGGAAGGTTTCAAATGGGAACGTGTTATGAACTTCGAAGACGGTGGTGTT
GTTACCGTTACCCAGGACTCCTCCCTGCAAGACGGTGAGTTCATCTACAAAGTTAAACTGCGTGGTACCA
ACTTCCCGTCCGACGGTCCGGTTATGCAGAAAAAAACCATGGGTTGGGAAGCTTCCACCGAACGTATGTA
CCCGGAAGACGGTGCTCTGAAAGGTGAAATCAAAATGCGTCTGAAACTGAAAGACGGTGGTCACTACGAC
GCTGAAGTTAAAACCACCTACATGGCTAAAAAACCGGTTCAGCTGCCGGGTGCTTACAAAACCGACATCA
AACTGGACATCACCTCCCACAACGAAGACTACACCATCGTTGAACAGTACGAACGTGCTGAAGGTCGTCA
CTCCACCGGTGCTTAATAACGCTGATAGTGCTAGTGTAGATCGCTACTAGAGCCAGGCATCAAATAAAAC
GAAAGGCTCAGTCGAAAGACTGGGCCTTTCGTTTTATCTGTTGTTTGTCGGTGAACGCTCTCTACTAGAG
TCACACTGGCTCACCTTCGGGTGGGCCTTTCTGCGTTTATAGGTCTCATGTTGAAGAGAGACGCTGCAGT
TGCAAGACAATATCGACCGCTTGCAGCTTGATAAAGTGATCAAAGAGGGACGAGCAGCTACAGCACTGCT
AAGGGAGATCGGAGAGCCACTGCCGCCACCAGTGAAAGTGAAAACAGGTTGGTTTAGTGCTGATTATTAC
GGCTTTGAGGACATGCTCACACGTTGGGATAATGATCAATCTAGCCTTTCCATTTATCACAGAGAGATAA
AAGAGGAGCAACAGGAACAGCAACGAAAACAACAGCAGATAGAAAGAGAAACTAAACAAAAACAGGAAGA
TGACAAAAAGAAACGGCAGGACTATGAAAGATATTTATCAAAATACGGCTATGTCAAAGATGCTGAGTAT
GACCATATCAGCGACCATGTTGCTTCAGACATTTCCATGTTTACACGTCTTCAGGCGCAGGCATGGGCAA
GTAACGATATGCAAGAGTACATAAGGTGTTCAAAGCAAAAATACGAGCAGATCAGCGACAGAATAGCCTA
TGAGCGTGACTTGAAAAAAATCGGGCAATTGAGCCGTATCCTGGATAAAGACAGACAGGCACTTGCTGAT
ATTTTACCGCAGTTGATGCCTTACTATGAGCAGATGCAACAGGCTGTTAATAAACGGAAAATTTTACTTG
AGAATGAGCGACAGCCATCATTTAAACCACGTTATGACCAAGAACAGCCTAAGCCGAAAAAAGACAATGA
CCTAACTTTTTAATGTGTTACAATAGCATTCAAATGTAACACATTGGAGTGAAAAACATGACAGAAGCGA
CTTTTACCTTTCGGGTAGACCATGACCTAAAGCAAGAATTTTCAAGCCTTGCTAAGACTGTTGATCGGTC
GGGGGCGCAGCTAATCCGTGACTTCATGCGTGACTTTGTTAAGAAGCAACAGGAAGCCGCAGACTATGAC
AAATGGTTCAAGCAGCAGGTACAGATCGGCTTAAATGAAGCCAATGCAGGCAAGTTGATTCCACATGAGG
ACGTAAAGGCAGAGTTTGCCGCTAGACGTGCTGCAACATTGGCGAAACTGGCAGCGAAGAATGAAGATTG
AGTGGACTGAAACAGCTCGCCAAGATCGTAGAAATATCTATGATTATCTTGAAGAACGCAACCCTATAGC
AGCTATTGAAATTGATGATTTAATTGAAGAAAAGACAGATTTACTTGTTGATAATCGACTGATGGGGCGC
ACAGGCAGACAGAAAGATACTAGGGAGTTAGTGATACATCCGCATTATGTGGTTGTATATGACATCACTG
ATATAATACGGATACTCAGAGTGCTACACACATCGCAGGAGTGGTCATGACTTACTCATGTACTTTGGAT
TATTTAGTGTTATAAAATCCTGATTTATAAATTTTTTTTGTTAAAAAAGATAAAAGCCCCTTGCAATTGC
TTGGGGCTTTACCGTAATTTATGGGGTACAGATCTTCGATACTGACATATCGGCAATCGAAAGCATTAAG
GTTTGACGACCGCTAATGATTTCACCACAGGGGCTTAATGTACCTGTCTTAAATTCTAAGGTTTTAACTC
GCTTTGTCAAGCATAGACCCCAAAAATTTAGCCAATGTCTGTAACTCAATCTGTCCATGTGTGGGTGATG
AGGTACAGTGACGCTAGCACACATCGGAAAAACGCTATTACTAGGGGAACTGAACAGAGTAGCGGACGCA
ATGAGTAGTCATTTAATTGGCGGTTATGAGCGTGTTCAGGCGGTGCTATCAATCGTAATCATAACAGTGG
CAGCTTGATACAGTGATGTCATCCCTGATGCGAAAGCGACCGACCGACGGTACATCGAATGGGAATACTT
TAGGGTGATTTTTAAGAATCGCTCTAGGGTGAGTATTTCCCATTCAGCTCTGCTCCCTCCCTCTGGTACT
TTAATCAAAAGCACTACTAAACATATGTTTTTAAATAAAAAATATTGATATAGAGATAATATTAGTAAGA
ATAATTAAACAATTGAATATAGATAAATCATTGTTAAATAAAGATTAATTATTAAAATGAATGTATACTT
ATATATAAATCAATGATTTAAAATATTTGATAAAGAAAACTTTTCAAAAAAAATATAATTGAGATTGTGT
CATTTCGGTCAATTCTTAATATGTTCCACGCAAGTTTTAGCTATGGTGCTAAACAGAAATTTGCTGAAAA
AGAACTTTTCACTGAACTGGTTAAAATGTAAGCAGCCTGAGAGCCGCCAAAAATTTTAAAAACAAACCGC
CTTAATCATCTTCAAAAAATACCTCTAAAACCTCACCATTTGCGTTTTAAGACCCATATTTCATCCTGCC
CTTATGTTCCCATGCTGATAGCTATAAAGTGTCTGTAATCGCTTCCTATGACGTTCTAGGCTGTTGATAA
CTTTTGGAACAACGCAAAATGTTAAAATCCGATCATTTTTTAACCTAGTTATTTTCGTTACAGGGTAACT
TTGGTAGTATTATTTCAATATTTAGTTGTTACAGGATAACAAAATATATGTTACAGGGTAATTAATTTAG
CGTTACAGGATAACTATAGTTACAGGGTAACGTTAAATAGTTATCCTGTAATTTAAAAATAGTTGCAGGA
TAGCATAAATTTTTACAAATAAATTTTATAAAAAGTTATCCTGTAACTAAAAACAATGTTATCCTGTAAC
TATGATATACTATATGGGAGTTAAAGACATGAAAGACCCGAACGATCAGAAAACACAGGACATGCTAAAA
GAGCCGCCAAAAACCAATGCCGAACGACAAAAAGCATATCGTGAAAAACGCAAAAGCCTTGATAGTCAAC
GTTTGGAGGTGTTTATAGATAAGGGTGTGTCGGATATGCTTGCGGACATGGTGGGCGCAGCAGGGGAGAG
CCAAAAAGCCATTTTGACCGCATTGATTGAGAAAGAGTATAAGCGGCTGTATGCAGTGAAAAATAGCAAG
CTAAAAAAGTACATTGATTCAAAAAGTAATGCAGATAAAAAAGAAACCCTCGATTTATGAGGGTTTTTTA
TAACTACTAATGCCTATGAAAATAAGTGCTTATCATTTTCTCTAATGTACCCAATAAAATCGGGGTTTTG
TTCCACAAGTTTCTTGATGTCATTATCATGTTTCTTCAGTAAGTAAGCCCCGATCAGGATCTTGCGTTTT
GCATCGTCTGACCTTGCCTGTTTTTGCTCTCGACCTTTCACCACAGCGTCAGCTAGATCCTTTCTTGCCT
TTTCCTGACGTTCCAATTTTTCCTTTTCTTCATCGAGCATTTGACCCAATTCCATAGCTGTTTTTTTGAC
CATTTTTAATGCCTGTGTCTCAACCTATTTTCCGAAGTATGAACCATCATCAATGTGAAAAGTGTTCTAC
TTCAAAAACTCGACTTACATCAAGATCCGAGCGCAGCGAGCAAAATCAAAAAACAAAGTCAAAGCCTTAT
TGCTCTTGCTTTTGCTTTTAGCCTCGCAGAGTTCCCGAAGGGCGCACTTACGCAAAATTTTTGCTACGCC
AAATTTTGCAAGTACGGTCAGGGAAACCCCGACACCCCAACCGCCCAAAACTTGGGGCGGCTGTTAATAA
ACAGGTGATGAAAATGGCAATTTACCATTGTGAAATGCAGAACATTTCGAGGTCAGATGGTCGCTCAATC
GTGGCATGTGCAGCATACCGAGCAGGCGAAAAATTGTACTGTGATACGTACGGAAAAGAGCAGGACTACA
CCAAAAAAACAGGCATTGAATACACCCAAATTTTTGCCCCAACTGGGGCAAGTCCTGACATGTTAGATCG
TCAAACCCTATGGAATCGGGTAGAGCAATCCGAACTAAAAAAGAACGGTGACATCAAACAGGAGGCAAGA
TTAGCAAAGGAAGTAGAGATAGCATTGCCGCATGAACTGGATAAGACACAGCGTCAGGCAACTTGTTAAC
TGCAGGCTTCCTCGCTCACTGACTCGCTGCGCTCGGTCGTTCGGCTGCGGCGAGCGGTATCAGCTCACTC
AAAGGCGGTAATACGGTTATCCACAGAATCAGGGGATAACGCAGGAAAGAACATGTGAGCAAAAGGCCAG
CAAAAGGCCAGGAACCGTAAAAAGGCCGCGTTGCTGGCGTTTTTCCACAGGCTCCGCCCCCCTGACGAGC
ATCACAAAAATCGACGCTCAAGTCAGAGGTGGCGAAACCCGACAGGACTATAAAGATACCAGGCGTTTCC
CCCTGGAAGCTCCCTCGTGCGCTCTCCTGTTCCGACCCTGCCGCTTACCGGATACCTGTCCGCCTTTCTC
CCTTCGGGAAGCGTGGCGCTTTCTCATAGCTCACGCTGTAGGTATCTCAGTTCGGTGTAGGTCGTTCGCT
CCAAGCTGGGCTGTGTGCACGAACCCCCCGTTCAGCCCGACCGCTGCGCCTTATCCGGTAACTATCGTCT
TGAGTCCAACCCGGTAAGACACGACTTATCGCCACTGGCAGCAGCCACTGGTAACAGGATTAGCAGAGCG
AGGTATGTAGGCGGTGCTACAGAGTTCTTGAAGTGGTGGCCTAACTACGGCTACACTAGAAGAACAGTAT
TTGGTATCTGCGCTCTGCTGAAGCCAGTTACCTTCGGAAAAAGAGTTGGTAGCTCTTGATCCGGCAAACA
AACCACCGCTGGTAGCGGTGGTTTTTTTGTTTGCAAGCAGCAGATTACGCGCAGAAAAAAAGGATCTCAA
GAAGATCCTTTGATCTTTTCTACGGGGTCTGACGCTCAGTGGAACGAAAACTCACGTTAAGGGATTTTGG
TCATGAGATTATCAAAAAGGATCTTCACCTAGATCCTTTTAAATTAAAAATGAAGTTTTAAATCAATCTA
AAGTATATATGAGTAAACTTGGTCTGACAGTTACCAATGCTTAATCAGTGAGGCACCTATCTCAGCGATC
TGTCTATTTCGTTCATCCATAGTTGCCTGACTCCCCGTCGTGTAGATAACTACGATACGGGAGGGCTTAC
CATCTGGCCCCAGTGCTGCAATGATACCGCGAGAGCCACGCTCACCGGCTCCAGATTTATCAGCAATAAA
CCAGCCAGCCGGAAGGGCCGAGCGCAGAAGTGGTCCTGCAACTTTATCCGCCTCCATCCAGTCTATTAAT
TGTTGCCGGGAAGCTAGAGTAAGTAGTTCGCCAGTTAATAGTTTGCGCAACGTTGTTGCCATTGCTACAG
GCATCGTGGTGTCACGCTCGTCGTTTGGTATGGCTTCATTCAGCTCCGGTTCCCAACGATCAAGGCGAGT
TACATGATCCCCCATGTTGTGCAAAAAAGCGGTTAGCTCCTTCGGTCCTCCGATCGTTGTCAGAAGTAAG
TTGGCCGCAGTGTTATCACTCATGGTTATGGCAGCACTGCATAATTCTCTTACTGTCATGCCATCCGTAA
GATGCTTTTCTGTGACTGGTGAGTACTCAACCAAGTCATTCTGAGAATAGTGTATGCGGCGACCGAGTTG
CTCTTGCCCGGCGTCAATACGGGATAATACCGCGCCACATAGCAGAACTTTAAAAGTGCTCATCATTGGA
AAACGTTCTTCGGGGCGAAAACTCTCAAGGATCTTACCGCTGTTGAGATCCAGTTCGATGTAACCCACTC
GTGCACCCAACTGATCTTCAGCATCTTTTACTTTCACCAGCGTTTCTGGGTGAGCAAAAACAGGAAGGCA
AAATGCCGCAAAAAAGGGAATAAGGGCGACACGGAAATGTTGAATACTCATACTCTTCCTTTTTCAATAT
TATTGAAGCATTTATCAGGGTTATTGTCTCATGAGCGGATACATATTTGAATGTATTTAGAAAAATAAAC
AAATAGGGGTTCCGCGCACATTTCCCCGAAAAGTGCCACCTGACGTCTAAGAAACCATTATTATCATGAC
ATTAACCTATAAAAATAGGCGTATCACGAGGCAGAATTTCAGATAAAAAAAATCCTTAGCTTTCGCTAAG
GATGATTTCTGGAATTCGCGGCCGCTTCTAGAA
Features (pLannotate 1.2.2; 12 found; start..end, strand, type, name):
     21..110     +  CDS            lacI (fragment): lac repressor; lacI; The lac repressor binds to the lac operator to inhibit transcription in E. coli. This inhibition can be relieved by adding lactose or isopropyl-β-D-thiogalactopyranoside (IPTG).
    123..144     +  protein_bind   CAP binding site: CAP binding activates transcription in the presence of cAMP. E. coli catabolite activator protein
    159..189     +  promoter       lac promoter: promoter for the E. coli lac operon
    197..213     +  protein_bind   lac operator: The lac repressor binds to the lac operator to inhibit transcription in E. coli. This inhibition can be relieved by adding lactose or isopropyl-β-D-thiogalactopyranoside (IPTG). lac repressor encoded by lacI
    249..923     +  CDS            mRFP1: mRFP1 is a basic (constitutively fluorescent) red fluorescent protein published in 2002, derived from Discosoma sp.. It is reported to be a somewhat slowly-maturing monomer with low acid sensitivity.
    971..1042    +  terminator     rrnB T1 terminator: transcription terminator T1 from the E. coli rrnB gene
   1058..1085    +  terminator     T7Te terminator: phage T7 early transcription terminator
   5222..5810    -  rep_origin     ori: high-copy-number ColE1/pMB1/pBR322/pUC origin of replication
   5981..6841    -  CDS            AmpR: β-lactamase; bla; confers resistance to ampicillin, carbenicillin, and related antibiotics
   6842..6946    -  promoter       AmpR promoter: bla
   7036..7079    -  terminator     bacterial terminator: putative bacterial transcription terminator
   7082..7101    +  misc_feature   BioBrick prefix: BioBrick prefix for parts that start with "ATG"
