[The description below was written by a language model from this plasmid's Addgene catalogue record and pLannotate feature annotations shown in this document.]
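Description:
pMB1-C is an empty Level 1 acceptor plasmid for MoClo (modular Golden Gate) cloning, adapted for use in Acinetobacter baumannii as part of a toolkit for studying gene expression and regulation in that organism. It derives from the pTU1-C-RFP Level 1 vector on a pSB1A2 BioBrick-type backbone, and is about 7.1 kb. In E. coli it replicates from a high-copy ColE1/pUC-type origin and is selected with ampicillin through the β-lactamase gene (AmpR) and its native promoter. According to the depositor, replication elements for Acinetobacter species were inserted at the PstI site, making the plasmid a shuttle vector. These elements were not recognised by the automated annotation. They presumably lie within the roughly 4 kb unannotated stretch between the terminators and the E. coli origin, though the record does not define their position or identity.

There is no gene insert. The cloning position is occupied by an mRFP1 cassette consisting of a lac promoter with its CAP binding site and lac operator (preceded by a residual lacI fragment), the mRFP1 coding sequence, and the rrnB T1 and T7Te terminators. In MoClo acceptor vectors of this kind, the red fluorescent cassette serves as a visual dropout marker: successful assembly of Level 0 parts such as promoter, ribosome binding site, coding sequence and terminator replaces it, so correct colonies are white and unmodified vector gives red ones. This fits the record's listing of mRFP1 as the selectable marker. The Type IIS sites and overhangs are not annotated. The "C" designation probably marks the position this transcription unit takes in higher-level multi-unit assemblies, though the record does not say so. A BioBrick prefix remnant and a putative terminator also remain from the parent backbone.
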