Addgene plasmid #190116: pMB1-C
Purpose: (Empty Backbone) Level 1 MoClo plasmid for A. baumannii
Depositing lab: Veronica Godoy-Carter. Depositing organization: Northeastern University. Publication: AspFlex: Molecular Tools to Study Gene Expression and Regulation in Acinetobacter baumannii. Brychcy M, Kokodynski A, Lloyd D, Godoy VG. ACS Synth Biol. 2023 Aug 16. doi: 10.1021/acssynbio.3c00167. PubMed 37587063.
Backbone
  Vector backbone: pTU1-C-RFP / pSB1A2
  Backbone manufacturer: Paul Freemont Lab / iGem
  Vector type: Bacterial Expression, Synthetic Biology
  Selectable markers: mRFP1
Growth in bacteria
  Bacterial resistance: Ampicillin, 100 μg/mL
  Growth temperature: 37°C
  Growth strain: DH5alpha
  Copy number: High Copy
Gene/Insert
  Gene/Insert name: None
Terms and licenses: Academic/Nonprofit Terms; Industry Terms: Not Available to Industry
Depositor comments: Added replications elements for Acinetobacter species into the PstI site
How to cite: pMB1-C was a gift from Veronica Godoy-Carter (Addgene plasmid # 190116 ; http://n2t.net/addgene:190116 ; RRID:Addgene_190116)
